Addgene plasmid #238815: EPOR-SmBiT Vector
Purpose: Express EPOR-SmBiT Fusion Protein in Mammalian Cells under a CMV promoter
Depositing lab: Promega Corporation.
Backbone
  Vector backbone: pFC216K SmBiT CMV-neo Flexi Vector
  Vector type: Mammalian Expression
  Selectable markers: Neomycin
Growth in bacteria
  Bacterial resistance: Kanamycin, 50 μg/mL
  Growth temperature: 37°C
  Growth strain: DH5alpha
  Copy number: High Copy
Gene/Insert
  Gene/Insert name: EPOR
  Species: H. sapiens (human)
  Mutation: None
  Entrez Gene: EPOR (a.k.a. EPO-R)
  Promoter: CMV
  Tag / fusion protein: SmBiT (C terminal on backbone)
  Cloning method: Other
Terms and licenses: Academic/Nonprofit Terms; Industry Terms
How to cite: EPOR-SmBiT Vector was a gift from Promega Corporation (Addgene plasmid # 238815)
