[The description below was written by a language model from this plasmid's Addgene catalogue record and pLannotate feature annotations shown in this document.]
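Description:
EPOR-SmBiT Vector is a 5.8 kb mammalian expression plasmid built on the pFC216K SmBiT CMV-neo Flexi Vector backbone. It expresses the human erythropoietin receptor (EPOR, no recorded mutations) fused at its C terminus to SmBiT, the small peptide subunit of the split NanoLuc (NanoBiT) luciferase system. Transcription is driven by the human cytomegalovirus immediate-early enhancer and promoter, followed by a chimeric β-globin/immunoglobulin intron that generally improves mRNA processing and expression. A T7 promoter sits just upstream of the coding sequence and would permit in vitro transcription. The EPOR open reading frame is annotated in full. The SmBiT tag is not called as a feature by the automated annotation, but it presumably lies in the short stretch between the end of EPOR and the downstream SV40 polyadenylation signal. Several small "fragment" hits in that area and elsewhere (SET1, T7 terminator, large T antigen, M13 ori, bom, tnpA) are likely backbone remnants or incidental matches rather than functional parts.

A single neo (nptII) gene provides selection in both hosts. It is preceded by the SV40 enhancer/early promoter for neomycin/G418-type selection in mammalian cells and by the bacterial EM7 promoter for kanamycin resistance in E. coli, and it ends with a synthetic poly(A) signal. A high-copy ColE1/pUC-type origin supports propagation, and a cer site helps keep the plasmid monomeric. SmBiT fusions are typically co-expressed with a partner carrying the complementary LgBiT subunit, so that luminescence reports protein proximity or interaction in live cells. The record itself states only that the plasmid is for expressing the EPOR-SmBiT fusion in mammalian cells.
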