Features (pLannotate 1.2.2; 19 found; start..end, strand, type, name):
    140..517     +  enhancer       CMV enhancer: human cytomegalovirus immediate early enhancer
    519..718     +  promoter       CMV promoter: human cytomegalovirus (CMV) immediate early promoter
    857..989     +  intron         chimeric intron: chimera between introns from human β-globin and immunoglobulin heavy chain genes
   1033..1051    +  promoter       T7 promoter: promoter for bacteriophage T7 RNA polymerase
   1065..2588    +  CDS            EPOR: EPOR_HUMAN - Experimental evidence at protein level: Swiss-Prot protein existence level 1. Isoform EPOR-T acts as a dominant-negative receptor of EPOR- mediated signaling. From Homo sapiens (Human).
   2687..2716    +  misc_feature   MCS (fragment): pUC18/19 multiple cloning site
   2723..2772    +  CDS            SET1 (fragment): solubility-enhancement tag derived from T7 phage gene 10B
   2780..2799    +  terminator     T7 terminator (fragment): transcription terminator for bacteriophage T7 RNA polymerase
   2821..2942    -  polyA_signal   SV40 poly(A) signal: SV40 polyadenylation signal
   2965..3033    -  CDS            large T antigen (fragment): large T antigen from SV40 (simian virus 40)
   3038..3070    +  rep_origin     M13 ori (fragment): M13 bacteriophage origin of replication; arrow indicates direction of (+) strand synthesis
   3071..3122    -  misc_feature   bom (fragment): basis of mobility region from pBR322
   3187..3544    +  promoter       SV40 promoter: SV40 enhancer and early promoter
   3559..3606    +  promoter       EM7 promoter: synthetic bacterial promoter&nbsp
   3638..4429    +  CDS            neo: KKA2_KLEPN - Also known as kan, nptII. Experimental evidence at protein level: Swiss-Prot protein existence level 1. Resistance to kanamycin, neomycin, paromomycin, ribostamycin, butirosin and gentamicin B. From Klebsiella pneumoniae.
   4496..4544    +  polyA_signal   poly(A) signal: synthetic polyadenylation signal
   4565..4654    -  CDS            tnpA (fragment): TN5P_ECOLX - Also known as tnp. Experimental evidence at protein level: Swiss-Prot protein existence level 1. Mediates transposition of transposon Tn5 by a 'cut and paste' mechanism. First, the monomeric transposase binds the 19 bp inverted DNA repeats flanking the transposon. Then, dimerization of the DNA- bound transposase creates a synaptic DNA complex. After nicking of the first DNA strand, excision of the transposon proceeds through a series of intermediates. The transposase then mediates the insertion of the transposon at a new site by strand transfer. The activity of the wild- type tran
   4783..5371    -  rep_origin     ori: high-copy-number ColE1/pMB1/pBR322/pUC origin of replication
   5487..5770    +  misc_feature   cer region: ColE1-derived recombination site that helps to maintain plasmids as monomers
>Addgene plasmid #238815 | EPOR-SmBiT Vector | depositor full sequence | sequence record 475275 | EPOR-SmBiT Vector sequence 5823 bps
TCAATATTGGCCATTAGCCATATTATTCATTGGTTATATAGCATAAATCAATATTGGCTATTGGCCATTG
CATACGTTGTATCTATATCATAATATGTACATTTATATTGGCTCATGTCCAATATGACCGCCATGTTGGC
ATTGATTATTGACTAGTTATTAATAGTAATCAATTACGGGGTCATTAGTTCATAGCCCATATATGGAGTT
CCGCGTTACATAACTTACGGTAAATGGCCCGCCTGGCTGACCGCCCAACGACCCCCGCCCATTGACGTCA
ATAATGACGTATGTTCCCATAGTAACGCCAATAGGGACTTTCCATTGACGTCAATGGGTGGAGTATTTAC
GGTAAACTGCCCACTTGGCAGTACATCAAGTGTATCATATGCCAAGTCCGCCCCCTATTGACGTCAATGA
CGGTAAATGGCCCGCCTGGCATTATGCCCAGTACATGACCTTACGGGACTTTCCTACTTGGCAGTACATC
TACGTATTAGTCATCGCTATTACCATGGTGATGCGGTTTTGGCAGTACACCAATGGGCGTGGATAGCGGT
TTGACTCACGGGGATTTCCAAGTCTCCACCCCATTGACGTCAATGGGAGTTTGTTTTGGCACCAAAATCA
ACGGGACTTTCCAAAATGTCGTAATAACCCCGCCCCGTTGACGCAAATGGGCGGTAGGCGTGTACGGTGG
GAGGTCTATATAAGCAGAGCTGGTTTAGTGAACCGTCAGATCACTAGAAGCTTTATTGCGGTAGTTTATC
ACAGTTAAATTGCTAACGCAGTCAGTGCTTCTGACACAACAGTCTCGAACTTAAGCTGCAGAAGTTGGTC
GTGAGGCACTGGGCAGGTAAGTATCAAGGTTACAAGACAGGTTTAAGGAGACCAATAGAAACTGGGCTTG
TCGAGACAGAGAAGACTCTTGCGTTTCTGATAGGCACCTATTGGTCTTACTGACATCCACTTTGCCTTTC
TCTCCACAGGTGTCCACTCCCAGTTCAATTACAGCTCTTAAGGCTAGAGTATTAATACGACTCACTATAG
GGCTAGCGATCGCCATGGACCACCTCGGGGCGTCCCTCTGGCCCCAGGTCGGCTCCCTTTGTCTCCTGCT
CGCTGGGGCCGCCTGGGCGCCCCCGCCTAACCTCCCGGACCCCAAGTTCGAGAGCAAAGCGGCCTTGCTG
GCGGCCCGGGGGCCCGAAGAGCTTCTGTGCTTCACCGAGCGGTTGGAGGACTTGGTGTGTTTCTGGGAGG
AAGCGGCGAGCGCTGGGGTGGGCCCGGGCAACTACAGCTTCTCCTACCAGCTCGAGGATGAGCCATGGAA
GCTGTGTCGCCTGCACCAGGCTCCCACGGCTCGTGGTGCGGTGCGCTTCTGGTGTTCGCTGCCTACAGCC
GACACGTCGAGCTTCGTGCCCCTAGAGTTGCGCGTCACAGCAGCCTCCGGCGCTCCGCGATATCACCGTG
TCATCCACATCAATGAAGTAGTGCTCCTAGACGCCCCCGTGGGGCTGGTGGCGCGGTTGGCTGACGAGAG
CGGCCACGTAGTGTTGCGCTGGCTCCCGCCGCCTGAGACACCCATGACGTCTCACATCCGCTACGAGGTG
GACGTCTCGGCCGGCAACGGCGCAGGGAGCGTACAGAGGGTGGAGATCCTGGAGGGCCGCACCGAGTGTG
TGCTGAGCAACCTGCGGGGCCGGACGCGCTACACCTTCGCCGTCCGCGCGCGTATGGCTGAGCCGAGCTT
CGGCGGCTTCTGGAGCGCCTGGTCGGAGCCTGTGTCGCTGCTGACGCCTAGCGACCTGGACCCCCTCATC
CTGACGCTCTCCCTCATCCTCGTGGTCATCCTGGTGCTGCTGACCGTGCTCGCGCTGCTCTCCCACCGCC
GGGCTCTGAAGCAGAAGATCTGGCCTGGCATCCCGAGCCCAGAGAGCGAGTTTGAAGGCCTCTTCACCAC
CCACAAGGGTAACTTCCAGCTGTGGCTGTACCAGAATGATGGCTGCCTGTGGTGGAGCCCCTGCACCCCC
TTCACGGAGGACCCACCTGCTTCCCTGGAAGTCCTCTCAGAGCGCTGCTGGGGGACGATGCAGGCAGTGG
AGCCGGGGACAGATGATGAGGGCCCCCTGCTGGAGCCAGTGGGCAGTGAGCATGCCCAGGATACCTATCT
GGTGCTGGACAAATGGTTGCTGCCCCGGAACCCGCCCAGTGAGGACCTCCCAGGGCCTGGTGGCAGTGTG
GACATAGTGGCCATGGATGAAGGCTCAGAAGCATCCTCCTGCTCATCTGCTTTGGCCTCGAAGCCCAGCC
CAGAGGGAGCCTCTGCTGCCAGCTTTGAGTACACTATCCTGGACCCCAGCTCCCAGCTCTTGCGTCCATG
GACACTGTGCCCTGAGCTGCCCCCTACCCCACCCCACCTAAAGTACCTGTACCTTGTGGTATCTGACTCT
GGCATCTCAACTGACTACAGCTCAGGGGACTCCCAGGGAGCCCAAGGGGGCTTATCCGATGGCCCCTACT
CCAACCCTTATGAGAACAGCCTTATCCCAGCCGCTGAGCCTCTGCCCCCCAGCTATGTGGCTTGCTCTGT
TTCTCAAGGCAGTTCAGGTGGTGGCGGGAGCGGAGGTGGAGGCTCGAGCGGTGTGACCGGCTACCGGCTG
TTCGAGGAGATTCTGTAAGGCCGCGACTCTAGAGTCGACCTGCAGGCATGCAAGCTGATCCGGCTGCTAA
CAAAGCCCGAAAGGAAGCTGAGTTGGCTGCTGCCACCGCTGAGCAATAACTAGCATAACCCCTTGGGGCG
GCCGCTTCGAGCAGACATGATAAGATACATTGATGAGTTTGGACAAACCACAACTAGAATGCAGTGAAAA
AAATGCTTTATTTGTGAAATTTGTGATGCTATTGCTTTATTTGTAACCATTATAAGCTGCAATAAACAAG
TTAACAACAACAATTGCATTCATTTTATGTTTCAGGTTCAGGGGGAGATGTGGGAGGTTTTTTTAAGCAA
GTAAAACCTCTACAAATGTGGTAAAATCGAATTTTAACAAAATATTAACGCTTACAATTTCCTGATGCGG
TATTTTCTCCTTACGCATCTGTGCGGTATTTCACACCGCATACGCGGATCTGCGCAGCACCATGGCCTGA
AATAACCTCTGAAAGAGGAACTTGGTTAGGTACCTTCTGAGGCGGAAAGAACCAGCTGTGGAATGTGTGT
CAGTTAGGGTGTGGAAAGTCCCCAGGCTCCCCAGCAGGCAGAAGTATGCAAAGCATGCATCTCAATTAGT
CAGCAACCAGGTGTGGAAAGTCCCCAGGCTCCCCAGCAGGCAGAAGTATGCAAAGCATGCATCTCAATTA
GTCAGCAACCATAGTCCCGCCCCTAACTCCGCCCATCCCGCCCCTAACTCCGCCCAGTTCCGCCCATTCT
CCGCCCCATGGCTGACTAATTTTTTTTATTTATGCAGAGGCCGAGGCCGCCTCGGCCTCTGAGCTATTCC
AGAAGTAGTGAGGAGGCTTTTTTGGAGGCCTAGGCTTTTGCAAAAAGCTTAATTAACTGTTGACAATTAA
TCATCGGCATAGTATATCGGCATAGTATAATACGACAAGGTGAGGAACTAAACCCAGGAGGCAGATCATG
ATTGAACAAGATGGATTGCACGCAGGTTCTCCGGCCGCTTGGGTGGAGAGGCTATTCGGCTATGACTGGG
CACAACAGACAATCGGCTGCTCTGATGCCGCCGTGTTCCGGCTGTCAGCGCAGGGGCGCCCGGTTCTTTT
TGTCAAGACCGACCTGTCCGGTGCCCTGAATGAACTGCAGGACGAGGCAGCGCGGCTATCGTGGCTGGCC
ACGACGGGCGTTCCTTGCGCAGCTGTGCTCGACGTTGTCACTGAAGCGGGAAGGGACTGGCTGCTATTGG
GCGAAGTGCCGGGGCAGGATCTCCTGTCATCTCACCTTGCTCCTGCCGAGAAAGTATCCATCATGGCTGA
TGCAATGCGGCGGCTGCATACGCTTGATCCGGCTACCTGCCCATTCGACCACCAAGCGAAACATCGCATC
GAGCGAGCACGTACTCGGATGGAAGCCGGTCTTGTCGATCAGGATGATCTGGACGAAGAGCATCAGGGGC
TCGCGCCAGCCGAACTGTTCGCCAGGCTCAAGGCGCGCATGCCCGACGGCGAGGATCTCGTCGTGACCCA
TGGCGATGCCTGCTTGCCGAATATCATGGTGGAAAATGGCCGCTTTTCTGGATTCATCGACTGTGGCCGG
CTGGGTGTGGCGGACCGCTATCAGGACATAGCGTTGGCTACCCGTGATATTGCTGAAGAGCTTGGCGGCG
AATGGGCTGACCGCTTCCTCGTGCTTTACGGTATCGCCGCTCCCGATTCGCAGCGCATCGCCTTCTATCG
CCTTCTTGACGAGTTCTTCTGAGCGGGACTCTGGGGTTCGAAATGACCGACCAAGCGACGCCCAACCTGC
CATCACGATGGCCGCAATAAAATATCTTTATTTTCATTACATCTGTGTGTTGGTTTTTTGTGTGAATCGA
TAGCGATAAGGATCCTCTTTGCGCTTGCGTTTTCCCTTGTCCAGATAGCCCAGTAGCTGACATTCATCCG
GGGTCAGCACCGTTTCTGCGGACTGGCTTTCTACCCGGTATCAGCTCACTCAAAGGCGGTAATACGGTTA
TCCACAGAATCAGGGGATAACGCAGGAAAGAACATGTGAGCAAAAGGCCAGCAAAAGGCCAGGAACCGTA
AAAAGGCCGCGTTGCTGGCGTTTTTCCATAGGCTCCGCCCCCCTGACGAGCATCACAAAAATCGACGCTC
AAGTCAGAGGTGGCGAAACCCGACAGGACTATAAAGATACCAGGCGTTTCCCCCTGGAAGCTCCCTCGTG
CGCTCTCCTGTTCCGACCCTGCCGCTTACCGGATACCTGTCCGCCTTTCTCCCTTCGGGAAGCGTGGCGC
TTTCTCATAGCTCACGCTGTAGGTATCTCAGTTCGGTGTAGGTCGTTCGCTCCAAGCTGGGCTGTGTGCA
CGAACCCCCCGTTCAGCCCGACCGCTGCGCCTTATCCGGTAACTATCGTCTTGAGTCCAACCCGGTAAGA
CACGACTTATCGCCACTGGCAGCAGCCACTGGTAACAGGATTAGCAGAGCGAGGTATGTAGGCGGTGCTA
CAGAGTTCTTGAAGTGGTGGCCTAACTACGGCTACACTAGAAGGACAGTATTTGGTATCTGCGCTCTGCT
GAAGCCAGTTACCTTCGGAAAAAGAGTTGGTAGCTCTTGATCCGGCAAACAAACCACCGCTGGTAGCGGT
GGTTTTTTTGTTTGCAAGCAGCAGATTACGCGCAGAAAAAAAGGATTTCAAGAAGATCCTTTGATCTTTT
CTACGGGGTCTGACGCTCAGTGGAACGAAAACTCACGTTAAGGGATTTTGGTCATGAGATTATCAAAAAG
GATCTTCACCTAGATCCTTTTATAGTCCGGAAATACAGGAACGCACGCTGGATGGCCCTTCGCTGGGATG
GTGAAACCATGAAAAATGGCAGCTTCAGTGGATTAAGTGGGGGTAATGTGGCCTGTACCCTCTGGTTGCA
TAGGTATTCATACGGTTAAAATTTATCAGGCGCGATTGCGGCAGTTTTTCGGGTGGTTTGTTGCCATTTT
TACCTGTCTGCTGCCGTGATCGCGCTGAACGCGTTTTAGCGGTGCGTACAATTAAGGGATTATGGTAAAT
CCACTTACTGTCTGCCCTCGTAGCCATCGAGATAAACCGCAGTACTCCGGCCACGATGCGTCCGGCGTAG
AGGATCGAGATCT
